>Addgene plasmid #71231 | Reb_65 aka PAS626 | addgene partial sequence | sequence record 135551 | T7 5'-TAATACGACTCACTATAGGG-3'
CCACTCAAGGCTTATCTATTATGGCGACGCTTTCAGCTGCTTCAGATGGTCAAGCAGTCAGTACTGTTGA
CAATTCAACTGACATGGCTGGACTGATTGATGCGCTTGGCGTTGATAAAGCATAAGTATTAAAAATAGAT
TATTTATAAAACACCGTAAGATAAAATCTTACGATTTAAAACCCAGACAAAGTAAGGAATAAAAAATGAG
TAATGTAAATTCACAAATTACAGATTCAGTAACACAAACAAACACTAAAATATTAGGTGAAATGCCTGCG
TTTACCACTGGAAGCTTAATGCAAATGGCAACACAAGCTGCTGGCTTATCTATACAAAACTCTGTAACCA
ATCAGCAACAATCTAATATGCTTCATCAGGCATCAACCACTCAAGGTATGAGTATTCTATATTCTGTTGA
CACGGCAGCTAATGCTCAAGCCATTGGTTCAGTGAACCGTTCTAATGACACAAGCCGTTTAACTGATGCC
CTTGCTGTTATTAAAGCCGCTAAAAATGGTTAATGCTTATTTCGATATGCTAAAATAATGCCAATCAGAT
AAATTGGCTAAATTAAAGTATGATAAGCGAAATAAAATCATTTAAAGTAGATAAAAATCATCAGAGACGG
TTAATTGTTCTCGTGGGGGAAGAAAGCTGGGGTTAGGAAGTATACGTTGATTTGTATTATTGAGTTT
