>Addgene plasmid #71231 | Reb_65 aka PAS626 | addgene partial sequence | sequence record 135552 | T7term 5'-GCTAGTTATTGCTCAGCGG-3'
AGCAGCCGGATCTCAGTGGTGGTGGTGGTGGTGCTCGAGTTAGCCTCGTGGAAAGTTTTTCACTAAGTTT
TGTGTCATCTCATTAAATTTACTGAGATTAGCCACTTCAGCATCTCGATTACTGCTAATGGATTTCATGA
TTCCTTCCCATATTTTAATTTGAGGTTCGTTGTCGATTGCGGCAGCTTCAGCCATTTTTTGCATAGCAAG
TGCTAGCACCGTATTTGATGTTGTTTCAAAGCCAGAATGCATAGCCAGTTCATTTTGCACAGCGCTAGCG
GCAGCCATTGAAACAATATCATAAGCACCTTGAGAGGCGACATTATTTTTAGGATCCATCATCCGTTGAT
TGATATCTTCTGAGAAATGTTCTATATCCGCCATTTACAAGATTATCCCATCATTTTCATAATACGTTCA
CAGGCAACAGAAGTGACGGCTTGACCGATTTGATTTAACTGTTGAGAGCTTGATTGAGCATTTTGAATAG
CTAAATTAGCGGTTGAAGCAACGCCTTGATACAGCACACCCATTGCTTGAGCTGGTGCCATACCTATAAC
ATTCATCATATTTGAAGTGACAGAATCGGTCACTTGTGGATTCACATAAAGATTGGGTGTTATTGCATTA
TCTGCCATAGTTTGAAGCTCTAGTTAAAATGGATTGATATCAAAAAGCAAAATAAAAAAATAAAATAAGG
AAAACGATAGCGTTGGGTCAGGAAGTAATACGTTATGCGTTGAGGAGAAACTCAATAATACAAATCAACG
TATACTTCCTAACCCCAGCTTTCTTCCCCCACGAGAACAATTAACCGTCTCTGATGATTTTTATCTACTT
TAAATGATTTTATTTCGCTTATCATACTTTAATTTAGCCAATTTATCTGATTGGCATTATTTTAGCATAT
CGAAATAAGCATTAACCATTTTTAGCGGCTTTAATAACAGCAAGGGCATCAGTTAAACGGCTTGTGTCAT
TAGAACGGTTCACTGAACCAATGGCTTGAGCATTAGCTGCCGTGTCAACAGAATATAGAATACTCATACC
TTGA
