>Addgene plasmid #71231 | Reb_65 aka PAS626 | depositor partial sequence | sequence record 146038 | Reb insert
CCATTAGAGGGTGACTGGGATCTGGGGCGCTCTCCATTAGGGGACTCCGGCAGTAGGACGCAGCCCAGTA
GTAGGTTGAGGCCGTTGAGCACCGCCGCCGCAAGGAATGGTGCATGCAAGGAGATGGCGCCCAACAGTCC
CCCGGCCACGGGGCCTGCCACCATACCCACGCCGAAACAAGCGCTCATGAGCCCGAAGTGGCGAGCCCGA
TCTTCCCCATCGGTGATGTCGGCGATATAGGCGCCAGCAACCGCACCTGTGGCGCCGGTGATGCCGGCCA
CGATGCGTCCGGCGTAGAGGATCGAGATCTCGATCCCGCGAAATTAATACGACTCACTATAGGGGAATTG
TGAGCGGATAACAATTCCCCTCTAGAGAATCAGTACACACTTTAAATTAATTCAAAACAAGGAGCTCAAA
ATGGCGACTACTACTTCTACTGCTGATGTAGGCAACACAACTGACATCGTAAATAGCCAAATTACTGATT
CAGTAACACAAACTAACACAATGGTTCTTGGTTCTACTCCAGCACAAATCATGACAAATTTAATGCAAAT
GAGCGCACAAGCTAATGCTTTAGCAATGCAAAATGCTGTTGTTGGTCAAAAACAAACAAATATGCTATCA
GATGCAGCAACCACTCAAGGCTTATCTATTATGTATACGCTTTCAGCTGCTTCAGATGGTCAAGCAGTCA
GTACTGTTGACAATTCAACTGACATGGCTGGACTGATTGATGCGCTTGGCGTTGATAAAGCATAAGTATT
AAAAATAGATTATTTATAAAACACCGTAAGATAAAATCTTACGATTTAAAACCCAGACAAAGTAAGGAAT
AAAAAATGAGTAATGTAAATTCACAAATTACAGATTCAGTAACACAAACAAACACTAAAATATTAGGTGA
AATGCCTGCGTTTACCACTGGAAGCTTAATGCAAATGGCAACACAAGCTGCTGGCTTATCTATACAAAAC
TCTGTAACCAATCAGCAACAATCTAATATGCTTCATCAGGCATCAACCACTCAAGGTATGAGTATTCTAT
ATTCTGTTGACACGGCAGCTAATGCTCAAGCCATTGGTTCAGTGAACCGTTCTAATGACACAAGCCGTTT
AACTGATGCCCTTGCTGTTATTAAAGCCGCTAAAAATGGTTAATGCTTATTTCGATATGCTAAAATAATG
CCAATCAGATAAATTGGCTAAATTAAAGTATGATAAGCGAAATAAAATCATTTAAAGTAGATAAAAATCA
TCAGAGACGGTTAATTGTTCTCGTGGGGGAAGAAAGCTGGGGTTAGGAAGTATACGTTGATTTGTATTAT
TGAGTTTCTCCTCAACGCATAACGTATTACTTCCTGACCCAACGCTATCGTTTTCCTTATTTTATTTTTT
TATTTTGCTTTTTGATATCAATCCATTTTAACTAGAGCTTCAAACTATGGCAGATAATGCAATAACACCC
AATCTTTATGTGAATCCACAAGTGACCGATTCTGTCACTTCAAATATGATGAATGTTATAGGTATGGCAC
CAGCTCAAGCAATGGGTGTGCTGTATCAAGGCGTTGCTTCAACCGCTAATTTAGCTATTCAAAATGCTCA
ATCAAGCTCTCAACAGTTAAATCAAATCGGTCAAGCCGTCACTTCTGTTGCCTGTGAACGTATTATGAAA
ATGATGGGATAATCTTGTAAATGGCGGATATAGAACATTTCTCAGAAGATATCAATCAACGGATGATGGA
TCCTAAAAATAATGTCGCCTCTCAAGGTGCTTATGATATTGTTTCAATGGCTGCCGCTAGCGCTGTGCAA
AATGAACTGGCTATGCATTCTGGCTTTGAAACAACATCAAATACGGTGCTAGCACTTGCTATGCAAAAAA
TGGCTGAAGCTGCCGCAATCGACAACGAACCTCAAATTAAAATATGGGAAGGAATCATGAAATCCATTAG
CAGTAATCGAGATGCTGAAGTGGCTAATCTCAGTAAATTTAATGAGATGACACAAAACTTAGTGAAAAAC
TTTCCACGAGGCTAACTCGAGCACCACCACCACCACCACTGAGATCCGGCTGCTAACAAAGCCCGAAAGG
AAGCTGAGTTGGCTGCTGCCACCGCTGAGCAATAACTAGCATAACCCCTTGGGGCCTCTAAACGGGTCTT
GAGGGGTTTTTTGCTGAAAGGAGGAACTATATCCGGATTGGCGAATGGG
[124 nt withheld, positions 2220-2343]
C
[91 nt withheld, positions 2345-2435]
A
[49 nt withheld, positions 2437-2485]
CCTTTGACGTTGGAGTCCACGTTCTTT
[37 nt withheld, positions 2513-2549]
ACCCTATCTCGGTCTATTCTTTTGATTTATAAGGGATTTTGCCGATTTCGGCCTATTGGTTAAAAAATGA
GCTGATTTAACAAAAATTTAACGCGAATTTTAAACAAAATATTAACGCTTACAATTTAGGTGGCACTTTT
CGGGGAAAATGTGCGCGGAACCCCTATTTGTTTATTTTTTTCTAAAATACATTCAAAATATGTATCCGCT
CATGAATTAATTTCTTAGAAAAAACTCATCGAGCAATCAAAATGAAAACTGCAATTTTATTCATATCAGG
ATTATCAATACCCATATTTTTTGAAAAAAGCCGTTTCTGTAATGAAGGAGAAAACTCACCGAGGCAGTTC
CATAGGATGGGCAGATCCTGGTATCGGTCTGGCGATTCCCGACTCGTCCAACATCAATACAACTATTAAT
TTCCCCCTCGTCAAAATAAAGGGTATCAGTGAAAATCACCATGAGTGACGACTGAATCCGGTGAAAATGG
CAAAAGTTTTATGCATTTCTTTTTCCAGACTTGGTCACCAGGCCCGGCACATA
