[The description below was written by a language model from this plasmid's Addgene catalogue record.]
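Description:
Reb_65, also known as PAS626, is a bacterial expression plasmid built on the pETM11 backbone and carrying a mutant version of the Reb locus, the gene cluster that encodes R bodies (refractile bodies). It is selected with kanamycin, listed as high copy, and propagated in a standard E. coli cloning strain. The record does not name the promoter. However, the T7 and T7 terminator sequencing primers fit the T7-driven expression cassette typical of pET-family vectors, which would require a host supplying T7 RNA polymerase. No feature table is provided, so the origin of replication and other backbone elements cannot be detailed here.

The insert is about 1.75 kb, was cloned between XbaI and NheI sites (it is not known whether these sites survived), and carries no tag or fusion partner. The construct is described as a derivative of a parent plasmid, Reb_1, with a Y82A substitution in RebA. The mutation field lists RebA(G53A, Y82A), so a G53A change is also recorded, although the purpose line does not mention it. The depositor notes some discrepancies between the quality-control sequencing and the referenced GenBank entry for the locus, and states that these do not affect plasmid function.

R bodies are protein polymers that switch between a coiled and an extended form. The associated publication treats them as a tunable protein piston that can rupture membranes to release encapsulated cargo. Within that work, this plasmid appears to be one of a set of RebA point mutants, presumably for testing how individual residues affect R body assembly or extension, though the record does not state the phenotype of this variant.
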