Addgene plasmid #71231: Reb_65 aka PAS626
Purpose: Reb_1 with RebA(Y82A)
Depositing lab: Pamela Silver. Depositing organization: Harvard Medical School. Publication: A Tunable Protein Piston That Breaks Membranes to Release Encapsulated Cargo. Polka JK, Silver PA. ACS Synth Biol. 2016 Feb 3. 10.1021/acssynbio.5b00237 PubMed 26814170.
Backbone
  Vector backbone: pETM11
  Vector type: Bacterial Expression
Growth in bacteria
  Bacterial resistance: Kanamycin, 50 μg/mL
  Growth temperature: 37°C
  Growth strain: DH5alpha
  Copy number: High Copy
Gene/Insert
  Gene/Insert name: Reb locus (alt names: R body; Refractile bodies)
  Insert size (bp): 1750
  Mutation: RebA(G53A, Y82A)
  GenBank ID: NC_005915.1
  Tag / fusion protein: none
  Cloning method: Restriction Enzyme; 5′ cloning site XbaI (unknown if destroyed); 3′ cloning site NheI (unknown if destroyed)
  Sequencing primers: 5′ T7; 3′ T7term
Terms and licenses: Academic/Nonprofit Terms; Industry Terms: Not Available to Industry
Depositor comments: Please note that there are some discrepancies between Addgene's quality control sequences and the listed Genbank sequence [NC_005915.1]. The depositor noted that these discrepancies do NOT affect plasmid function.
How to cite: Reb_65 aka PAS626 was a gift from Pamela Silver (Addgene plasmid # 71231 ; http://n2t.net/addgene:71231 ; RRID:Addgene_71231)
